>Addgene plasmid #170321 | P-Ef1a-RPL22-3XHA-P2A-mCherry-T2A-Neo | addgene full sequence | sequence record 333014 | Addgene NGS Result
ACCCTATCTCGGTCTATTCTTTTGATTTATAAGGGATTTTGCCGATTTCGGCCTATTGGTTAAAAAATGA
GCTGATTTAACAAAAATTTAACGCGAATTAATTCTGTGGAATGTGTGTCAGTTAGGGTGTGGAAAGTCCC
CAGGCTCCCCAGCAGGCAGAAGTATGCAAAGCATGCATCTCAATTAGTCAGCAACCAGGTGTGGAAAGTC
CCCAGGCTCCCCAGCAGGCAGAAGTATGCAAAGCATGCATCTCAATTAGTCAGCAACCATAGTCCCGCCC
CTAACTCCGCCCATCCCGCCCCTAACTCCGCCCAGTTCCGCCCATTCTCCGCCCCATGGCTGACTAATTT
TTTTTATTTATGCAGAGGCCGAGGCCGCCTCTGCCTCTGAGCTATTCCAGAAGTAGTGAGGAGGCTTTTT
TGGAGGCCTAGGCTTTTGCAAAAAGCTCCCGGGAGCTTGTATATCCATTTTCGGATCTGATCAGCACGTG
TTGACAATTAATCATCGGCATAGTATATCGGCATAGTATAATACGACAAGGTGAGGAACTAAACCATGGC
CAAGTTGACCAGTGCCGTTCCGGTGCTCACCGCGCGCGACGTCGCCGGAGCGGTCGAGTTCTGGACCGAC
CGGCTCGGGTTCTCCCGGGACTTCGTGGAGGACGACTTCGCCGGTGTGGTCCGGGACGACGTGACCCTGT
TCATCAGCGCGGTCCAGGACCAGGTGGTGCCGGACAACACCCTGGCCTGGGTGTGGGTGCGCGGCCTGGA
CGAGCTGTACGCCGAGTGGTCGGAGGTCGTGTCCACGAACTTCCGGGACGCCTCCGGGCCGGCCATGACC
GAGATCGGCGAGCAGCCGTGGGGGCGGGAGTTCGCCCTGCGCGACCCGGCCGGCAACTGCGTGCACTTCG
TGGCCGAGGAGCAGGACTGACACGTGCTACGAGATTTCGATTCCACCGCCGCCTTCTATGAAAGGTTGGG
CTTCGGAATCGTTTTCCGGGACGCCGGCTGGATGATCCTCCAGCGCGGGGATCTCATGCTGGAGTTCTTC
GCCCACCCCAACTTGTTTATTGCAGCTTATAATGGTTACAAATAAAGCAATAGCATCACAAATTTCACAA
ATAAAGCATTTTTTTCACTGCATTCTAGTTGTGGTTTGTCCAAACTCATCAATGTATCTTATCATGTCTG
TATACCGTCGACCTCTAGCTAGAGCTTGGCGTAATCATGGTCATAGCTGTTTCCTGTGTGAAATTGTTAT
CCGCTCACAATTCCACACAACATACGAGCCGGAAGCATAAAGTGTAAAGCCTGGGGTGCCTAATGAGTGA
GCTAACTCACATTAATTGCGTTGCGCTCACTGCCCGCTTTCCAGTCGGGAAACCTGTCGTGCCAGCTGCA
TTAATGAATCGGCCAACGCGCGGGGAGAGGCGGTTTGCGTATTGGGCGCTCTTCCGCTTCCTCGCTCACT
GACTCGCTGCGCTCGGTCGTTCGGCTGCGGCGAGCGGTATCAGCTCACTCAAAGGCGGTAATACGGTTAT
CCACAGAATCAGGGGATAACGCAGGAAAGAACATGTGAGCAAAAGGCCAGCAAAAGGCCAGGAACCGTAA
AAAGGCCGCGTTGCTGGCGTTTTTCCATAGGCTCCGCCCCCCTGACGAGCATCACAAAAATCGACGCTCA
AGTCAGAGGTGGCGAAACCCGACAGGACTATAAAGATACCAGGCGTTTCCCCCTGGAAGCTCCCTCGTGC
GCTCTCCTGTTCCGACCCTGCCGCTTACCGGATACCTGTCCGCCTTTCTCCCTTCGGGAAGCGTGGCGCT
TTCTCATAGCTCACGCTGTAGGTATCTCAGTTCGGTGTAGGTCGTTCGCTCCAAGCTGGGCTGTGTGCAC
GAACCCCCCGTTCAGCCCGACCGCTGCGCCTTATCCGGTAACTATCGTCTTGAGTCCAACCCGGTAAGAC
ACGACTTATCGCCACTGGCAGCAGCCACTGGTAACAGGATTAGCAGAGCGAGGTATGTAGGCGGTGCTAC
AGAGTTCTTGAAGTGGTGGCCTAACTACGGCTACACTAGAAGAACAGTATTTGGTATCTGCGCTCTGCTG
AAGCCAGTTACCTTCGGAAAAAGAGTTGGTAGCTCTTGATCCGGCAAACAAACCACCGCTGGTAGCGGTG
GTTTTTTTGTTTGCAAGCAGCAGATTACGCGCAGAAAAAAAGGATCTCAAGAAGATCCTTTGATCTTTTC
TACGGGGTCTGACGCTCAGTGGAACGAAAACTCACGTTAAGGGATTTTGGTCATGAGATTATCAAAAAGG
ATCTTCACCTAGATCCTTTTAAATTAAAAATGAAGTTTTAAATCAATCTAAAGTATATATGAGTAAACTT
GGTCTGACAGTTACCAATGCTTAATCAGTGAGGCACCTATCTCAGCGATCTGTCTATTTCGTTCATCCAT
AGTTGCCTGACTCCCCGTCGTGTAGATAACTACGATACGGGAGGGCTTACCATCTGGCCCCAGTGCTGCA
ATGATACCGCGAGACCCACGCTCACCGGCTCCAGATTTATCAGCAATAAACCAGCCAGCCGGAAGGGCCG
AGCGCAGAAGTGGTCCTGCAACTTTATCCGCCTCCATCCAGTCTATTAATTGTTGCCGGGAAGCTAGAGT
AAGTAGTTCGCCAGTTAATAGTTTGCGCAACGTTGTTGCCATTGCTACAGGCATCGTGGTGTCACGCTCG
TCGTTTGGTATGGCTTCATTCAGCTCCGGTTCCCAACGATCAAGGCGAGTTACATGATCCCCCATGTTGT
GCAAAAAAGCGGTTAGCTCCTTCGGTCCTCCGATCGTTGTCAGAAGTAAGTTGGCCGCAGTGTTATCACT
CATGGTTATGGCAGCACTGCATAATTCTCTTACTGTCATGCCATCCGTAAGATGCTTTTCTGTGACTGGT
GAGTACTCAACCAAGTCATTCTGAGAATAGTGTATGCGGCGACCGAGTTGCTCTTGCCCGGCGTCAATAC
GGGATAATACCGCGCCACATAGCAGAACTTTAAAAGTGCTCATCATTGGAAAACGTTCTTCGGGGCGAAA
ACTCTCAAGGATCTTACCGCTGTTGAGATCCAGTTCGATGTAACCCACTCGTGCACCCAACTGATCTTCA
GCATCTTTTACTTTCACCAGCGTTTCTGGGTGAGCAAAAACAGGAAGGCAAAATGCCGCAAAAAAGGGAA
TAAGGGCGACACGGAAATGTTGAATACTCATACTCTTCCTTTTTCAATATTATTGAAGCATTTATCAGGG
TTATTGTCTCATGAGCGGATACATATTTGAATGTATTTAGAAAAATAAACAAATAGGGGTTCCGCGCACA
TTTCCCCGAAAAGTGCCACCTGACGTCGACGGATCGGGAGATCTCCCGATCCCCTATGGTGCACTCTCAG
TACAATCTGCTCTGATGCCGCATAGTTAAGCCAGTATCTGCTCCCTGCTTGTGTGTTGGAGGTCGCTGAG
TAGTGCGCGAGCAAAATTTAAGCTACAACAAGGCAAGGCTTGACCGACAATTGCATGAAGAATCTGCTTA
GGGTTAGGCGTTTTGCGCTGCTTCGCGATGTACGGGCCAGATATACGCGTTGACATTGATTATTGACTAG
TTATTAATAGTAATCAATTACGGGGTCATTAGTTCATAGCCCATATATGGAGTTCCGCGTTACATAACTT
ACGGTAAATGGCCCGCCTGGCTGACCGCCCAACGACCCCCGCCCATTGACGTCAATAATGACGTATGTTC
CCATAGTAACGCCAATAGGGACTTTCCATTGACGTCAATGGGTGGAGTATTTACGGTAAACTGCCCACTT
GGCAGTACATCAAGTGTATCATATGCCAAGTACGCCCCCTATTGACGTCAATGACGGTAAATGGCCCGCC
TGGCATTATGCCCAGTACATGACCTTATGGGACTTTCCTACTTGGCAGTACATCTACGTATTAGTCATCG
CTATTACCATGGTGATGCGGTTTTGGCAGTACATCAATGGGCGTGGATAGCGGTTTGACTCACGGGGATT
TCCAAGTCTCCACCCCATTGACGTCAATGGGAGTTTGTTTTGGCACCAAAATCAACGGGACTTTCCAAAA
TGTCGTAACAACTCCGCCCCATTGACGCAAATGGGCGGTAGGCGTGTACGGTGGGAGGTCTATATAAGCA
GCGCGTTTTGCCTGTACTGGGTCTCTCTGGTTAGACCAGATCTGAGCCTGGGAGCTCTCTGGCTAACTAG
GGAACCCACTGCTTAAGCCTCAATAAAGCTTGCCTTGAGTGCTTCAAGTAGTGTGTGCCCGTCTGTTGTG
TGACTCTGGTAACTAGAGATCCCTCAGACCCTTTTAGTCAGTGTGGAAAATCTCTAGCAGTGGCGCCCGA
ACAGGGACTTGAAAGCGAAAGGGAAACCAGAGGAGCTCTCTCGACGCAGGACTCGGCTTGCTGAAGCGCG
CACGGCAAGAGGCGAGGGGCGGCGACTGGTGAGTACGCCAAAAATTTTGACTAGCGGAGGCTAGAAGGAG
AGAGATGGGTGCGAGAGCGTCAGTATTAAGCGGGGGAGAATTAGATCGCGATGGGAAAAAATTCGGTTAA
GGCCAGGGGGAAAGAAAAAATATAAATTAAAACATATAGTATGGGCAAGCAGGGAGCTAGAACGATTCGC
AGTTAATCCTGGCCTGTTAGAAACATCAGAAGGCTGTAGACAAATACTGGGACAGCTACAACCATCCCTT
CAGACAGGATCAGAAGAACTTAGATCATTATATAATACAGTAGCAACCCTCTATTGTGTGCATCAAAGGA
TAGAGATAAAAGACACCAAGGAAGCTTTAGACAAGATAGAGGAAGAGCAAAACAAAAGTAAGACCACCGC
ACAGCAAGCGGCCGCTGATCTTCAGACCTGGAGGAGGAGATATGAGGGACAATTGGAGAAGTGAATTATA
TAAATATAAAGTAGTAAAAATTGAACCATTAGGAGTAGCACCCACCAAGGCAAAGAGAAGAGTGGTGCAG
AGAGAAAAAAGAGCAGTGGGAATAGGAGCTTTGTTCCTTGGGTTCTTGGGAGCAGCAGGAAGCACTATGG
GCGCAGCGTCAATGACGCTGACGGTACAGGCCAGACAATTATTGTCTGGTATAGTGCAGCAGCAGAACAA
TTTGCTGAGGGCTATTGAGGCGCAACAGCATCTGTTGCAACTCACAGTCTGGGGCATCAAGCAGCTCCAG
GCAAGAATCCTGGCTGTGGAAAGATACCTAAAGGATCAACAGCTCCTGGGGATTTGGGGTTGCTCTGGAA
AACTCATTTGCACCACTGCTGTGCCTTGGAATGCTAGTTGGAGTAATAAATCTCTGGAACAGATTTGGAA
TCACACGACCTGGATGGAGTGGGACAGAGAAATTAACAATTACACAAGCTTAATACACTCCTTAATTGAA
GAATCGCAAAACCAGCAAGAAAAGAATGAACAAGAATTATTGGAATTAGATAAATGGGCAAGTTTGTGGA
ATTGGTTTAACATAACAAATTGGCTGTGGTATATAAAATTATTCATAATGATAGTAGGAGGCTTGGTAGG
TTTAAGAATAGTTTTTGCTGTACTTTCTATAGTGAATAGAGTTAGGCAGGGATATTCACCATTATCGTTT
CAGACCCACCTCCCAACCCCGAGGGGACCCGACAGGCCCGAAGGAATAGAAGAAGAAGGTGGAGAGAGAG
ACAGAGACAGATCCATTCGATTAGTGAACGGATCGGCACTGCGTGCGCCAATTCTGCAGACAAATGGCAG
TATTCATCCACAATTTTAAAAGAAAAGGGGGGATTGGGGGGTACAGTGCAGGGGAAAGAATAGTAGACAT
AATAGCAACAGACATACAAACTAAAGAATTACAAAAACAAATTACAAAAATTCAAAATTTTCGGGTTTAT
TACAGGGACAGCAGAGATCCAGTTTGGTTAATTAAGCTAGCTAGGTCTTGAAAGGAGTGGGAATTGGCTC
CGGTGCCCGTCAGTGGGCAGAGCGCACATCGCCCACAGTCCCCGAGAAGTTGGGGGGAGGGGTCGGCAAT
TGATCCGGTGCCTAGAGAAGGTGGCGCGGGGTAAACTGGGAAAGTGATGTCGTGTACTGGCTCCGCCTTT
TTCCCGAGGGTGGGGGAGAACCGTATATAAGTGCAGTAGTCGCCGTGAACGTTCTTTTTCGCAACGGGTT
TGCCGCCAGAACACAGGACCGGTTAATCTGCGCTGCCACC
[384 nt withheld, positions 6271-6654]
GGAGGTGGATCAGGATACCCATACGATGTTCCAGATTACGCTTATCCATATGATGTCCCAGACTATGCTT
ACCCTTACGACGTTCCTGACTACGCCGAATTCGGATCTGGCGCCACGAATTTCTCGCTACTCAAGCAGGC
CGGTGATGTCGAGGAAAACCCTGGTCCTATGGTGTCTAGAGTGAGCAAGGGCGAGGAGGATAACATGGCC
ATCATCAAGGAGTTCATGCGCTTCAAGGTGCACATGGAGGGCTCCGTGAACGGCCACGAGTTCGAGATCG
AGGGCGAGGGCGAGGGCCGCCCCTACGAGGGCACCCAGACCGCCAAGCTGAAGGTGACCAAGGGTGGCCC
CCTGCCCTTCGCCTGGGACATCCTGTCCCCTCAGTTCATGTACGGCTCCAAGGCCTACGTGAAGCACCCC
GCCGACATCCCCGACTACTTGAAGCTGTCCTTCCCCGAGGGCTTCAAGTGGGAGCGCGTGATGAACTTCG
AGGACGGCGGCGTGGTGACCGTGACCCAGGACTCCTCCCTGCAGGACGGCGAGTTCATCTACAAGGTGAA
GCTGCGCGGCACCAACTTCCCCTCCGACGGCCCCGTAATGCAGAAGAAGACCATGGGCTGGGAGGCCTCC
TCCGAGCGGATGTACCCCGAGGACGGCGCCCTGAAGGGCGAGATCAAGCAGAGGCTGAAGCTGAAGGACG
GCGGCCACTACGACGCTGAGGTCAAGACCACCTACAAGGCCAAGAAGCCCGTGCAGCTGCCCGGCGCCTA
CAACGTCAACATCAAGTTGGACATCACCTCCCACAACGAGGACTACACCATCGTGGAACAGTACGAACGC
GCCGAGGGCCGCCACTCCACCGGCGGCATGGACGAGCTGTACAAGGGTTCAGGGGAGGGAAGAGGTTCCC
TGCTCACATGCGGAGACGTAGAAGAGAATCCCGGACCCATGACCTCTAGAGGATCGGCTATTGAACAAGA
TGGATTGCACGCAGGTTCTCCGGCCGCTTGGGTGGAGAGGCTATTCGGCTATGACTGGGCACAACAGACA
ATCGGCTGCTCTGATGCCGCCGTGTTCCGGCTGTCAGCGCAGGGGCGCCCGGTTCTTTTTGTCAAGACCG
ACCTGTCCGGTGCCCTGAATGAACTGCAGGACGAGGCAGCGCGGCTATCGTGGCTGGCCACGACGGGCGT
TCCTTGCGCAGCTGTGCTCGACGTTGTCACTGAAGCGGGAAGGGACTGGCTGCTATTGGGCGAAGTGCCG
GGGCAGGATCTCCTGTCATCTCACCTTGCTCCTGCCGAGAAAGTATCCATCATGGCTGATGCAATGCGGC
GGCTGCATACGCTTGATCCGGCTACCTGCCCATTCGACCACCAAGCGAAACATCGCATCGAGCGAGCACG
TACTCGGATGGAAGCCGGTCTTGTCGATCAGGATGATCTGGACGAAGAGCATCAGGGGCTCGCGCCAGCC
GAACTGTTCGCCAGGCTCAAGGCGCGCATGCCCGACGGCGAGGATCTCGTCGTGACCCATGGCGATGCCT
GCTTGCCGAATATCATGGTGGAAAATGGCCGCTTTTCTGGATTCATCGACTGTGGCCGGCTGGGTGTGGC
GGACCGCTATCAGGACATAGCGTTGGCTACCCGTGATATTGCTGAAGAGCTTGGCGGCGAATGGGCTGAC
CGCTTCCTCGTGCTTTACGGTATCGCCGCTCCCGATTCGCAGCGCATCGCCTTCTATCGCCTTCTTGACG
AGTTCTTCTGATTAATTAAGCTAGCTAATTCGATATCAAGCTTATCGATAATCAACCTCTGGATTACAAA
ATTTGTGAAAGATTGACTGGTATTCTTAACTATGTTGCTCCTTTTACGCTATGTGGATACGCTGCTTTAA
TGCCTTTGTATCATGCTATTGCTTCCCGTATGGCTTTCATTTTCTCCTCCTTGTATAAATCCTGGTTGCT
GTCTCTTTATGAGGAGTTGTGGCCCGTTGTCAGGCAACGTGGCGTGGTGTGCACTGTGTTTGCTGACGCA
ACCCCCACTGGTTGGGGCATTGCCACCACCTGTCAGCTCCTTTCCGGGACTTTCGCTTTCCCCCTCCCTA
TTGCCACGGCGGAACTCATCGCCGCCTGCCTTGCCCGCTGCTGGACAGGGGCTCGGCTGTTGGGCACTGA
CAATTCCGTGGTGTTGTCGGGGAAATCATCGTCCTTTCCTTGGCTGCTCGCCTGTGTTGCCACCTGGATT
CTGCGCGGGACGTCCTTCTGCTACGTCCCTTCGGCCCTCAATCCAGCGGACCTTCCTTCCCGCGGCCTGC
TGCCGGCTCTGCGGCCTCTTCCGCGTCTTCGCCTTCGCCCTCAGACGAGTCGGATCTCCCTTTGGGCCGC
CTCCCCGCATCGATACCGTCGACCTCGAGACCTAGAAAAACATGGAGCAATCACAAGTAGCAATACAGCA
GCTACCAATGCTGATTGTGCCTGGCTAGAAGCACAAGAGGAGGAGGAGGTGGGTTTTCCAGTCACACCTC
AGGTACCTTTAAGACCAATGACTTACAAGGCAGCTGTAGATCTTAGCCACTTTTTAAAAGAAAAGGGGGG
ACTGGAAGGGCTAATTCACTCCCAACGAAGACAAGATATCCTTGATCTGTGGATCTACCACACACAAGGC
TACTTCCCTGATTGGCAGAACTACACACCAGGGCCAGGGATCAGATATCCACTGACCTTTGGATGGTGCT
ACAAGCTAGTACCAGTTGAGCAAGAGAAGGTAGAAGAAGCCAATGAAGGAGAGAACACCCGCTTGTTACA
CCCTGTGAGCCTGCATGGGATGGATGACCCGGAGAGAGAAGTATTAGAGTGGAGGTTTGACAGCCGCCTA
GCATTTCATCACATGGCCCGAGAGCTGCATCCGGACTGTACTGGGTCTCTCTGGTTAGACCAGATCTGAG
CCTGGGAGCTCTCTGGCTAACTAGGGAACCCACTGCTTAAGCCTCAATAAAGCTTGCCTTGAGTGCTTCA
AGTAGTGTGTGCCCGTCTGTTGTGTGACTCTGGTAACTAGAGATCCCTCAGACCCTTTTAGTCAGTGTGG
AAAATCTCTAGCAGGGCCCGTTTAAACCCGCTGATCAGCCTCGACTGTGCCTTCTAGTTGCCAGCCATCT
GTTGTTTGCCCCTCCCCCGTGCCTTCCTTGACCCTGGAAGGTGCCACTCCCACTGTCCTTTCCTAATAAA
ATGAGGAAATTGCATCGCATTGTCTGAGTAGGTGTCATTCTATTCTGGGGGGTGGGGTGGGGCAGGACAG
CAAGGGGGAGGATTGGGAAGACAATAGCAGGCATGCTGGGGATGCGGTGGGCTCTATGGCTTCTGAGGCG
GAAAGAACCAGCTGGGGCTCTAGGGGGTATCCCC
[124 nt withheld, positions 10049-10172]
C
[91 nt withheld, positions 10174-10264]
A
[49 nt withheld, positions 10266-10314]
CCTTTGACGTTGGAGTCCACGTTCTTT
[37 nt withheld, positions 10342-10378]
Features (pLannotate 1.2.2; 35 found; start..end, strand, type, name):
    113..442     +  promoter       SV40 promoter: SV40 enhancer and early promoter
    490..537     +  promoter       EM7 promoter: synthetic bacterial promoter&nbsp
    556..930     +  CDS            BleoR: antibiotic-binding protein; Sh ble from Streptoalloteichus hindustanus; confers resistance to bleomycin, phleomycin, and Zeocin™
    940..1065    +  CDS            ble (fragment): BLE_KLEPN - Experimental evidence at protein level: Swiss-Prot protein existence level 1. Binding protein with a strong affinity to the bleomycin family of antibiotics. Binds to CL990; an antimitotic-antibiotic compound. From Klebsiella pneumoniae.
   1060..1181    +  polyA_signal   SV40 poly(A) signal: SV40 polyadenylation signal
   1254..1270    -  protein_bind   lac operator: The lac repressor binds to the lac operator to inhibit transcription in E. coli. This inhibition can be relieved by adding lactose or isopropyl-β-D-thiogalactopyranoside (IPTG). lac repressor encoded by lacI
   1278..1308    -  promoter       lac promoter: promoter for the E. coli lac operon
   1323..1344    -  protein_bind   CAP binding site: CAP binding activates transcription in the presence of cAMP. E. coli catabolite activator protein
   1357..1449    -  CDS            lacI (fragment): lac repressor; lacI; The lac repressor binds to the lac operator to inhibit transcription in E. coli. This inhibition can be relieved by adding lactose or isopropyl-β-D-thiogalactopyranoside (IPTG).
   1632..2220    -  rep_origin     ori: high-copy-number ColE1/pMB1/pBR322/pUC origin of replication
   2391..3251    -  CDS            AmpR: β-lactamase; bla; confers resistance to ampicillin, carbenicillin, and related antibiotics
   3252..3356    -  promoter       AmpR promoter: bla
   3415..3467    -  misc_feature   bom (fragment): basis of mobility region from pBR322
   3622..4001    +  enhancer       CMV enhancer: human cytomegalovirus immediate early enhancer
   4002..4201    +  promoter       CMV promoter: human cytomegalovirus (CMV) immediate early promoter
   4219..4399    +  LTR            5' LTR (truncated): truncated 5' long terminal repeat (LTR) from HIV-1
   4446..4571    +  misc_feature   HIV-1 Ψ: packaging signal of human immunodeficiency virus type 1
   4555..4918    +  CDS            HIV-1 gag (fragment): gag protein from human immunodeficiency virus 1; gag
   5064..5297    +  misc_feature   RRE: The Rev response element (RRE) of HIV-1 allows for Rev-dependent mRNA export from the nucleus to the cytoplasm.
   5674..5774    +  CDS            Rev (fragment): human immunodeficiency virus 1 (HIV-1) Rev protein; rev; enhances nuclear export of unspliced and incompletely spliced viral mRNAs
   5824..5941    +  misc_feature   cPPT/CTS: central polypurine tract and central termination sequence of HIV-1
   5991..6009    +  CDS            small t antigen (fragment): SV40 (simian virus 40) small t antigen
   6035..6246    +  promoter       EF-1α core promoter: core promoter for human elongation factor EF-1α
   6271..6633    +  CDS            RPL22 (fragment) (sequence withheld): RL22_HUMAN - Experimental evidence at protein level: Swiss-Prot protein existence level 1. From Homo sapiens (Human).
   6670..6701    +  CDS            3xHA (fragment): three tandem HA epitope tags
   6700..6722    +  CDS            3xHA (fragment): three tandem HA epitope tags
   6835..7539    +  CDS            mCherry: mCherry is a basic (constitutively fluorescent) red fluorescent protein published in 2004, derived from Discosoma sp.. It is reported to be a very rapidly-maturing monomer with low acid sensitivity.
   7615..8415    +  CDS            NeoR/KanR: aminoglycoside phosphotransferase from Tn5; aph(3')-II (or nptII); confers resistance to neomycin, kanamycin, and G418 (Geneticin®)
   8431..8454    +  misc_feature   MCS (fragment): pBluescript multiple cloning site
   8454..9042    +  misc_feature   WPRE: woodchuck hepatitis virus posttranscriptional regulatory element
   8979..9560    +  CDS            nef (fragment): NEF_HV1H2 - Experimental evidence at protein level: Swiss-Prot protein existence level 1. Extracellular Nef protein targets CD4(+) T-lymphocytes for apoptosis by interacting with CXCR4 surface receptors. From Human immunodeficiency virus type 1 group M subtype B (isolate HXB2) (HIV-1).
   9567..9747    +  LTR            5' LTR (truncated): truncated 5' long terminal repeat (LTR) from HIV-1
   9779..10003   +  polyA_signal   bGH poly(A) signal: bovine growth hormone polyadenylation signal
  10007..10028   +  promoter       SV40 promoter (fragment): SV40 enhancer and early promoter
  10049..99      +  rep_origin     f1 ori (across the origin) (sequence partly withheld): f1 bacteriophage origin of replication; arrow indicates direction of (+) strand synthesis
