[The description below was written by a language model from this plasmid's Addgene catalogue record and pLannotate feature annotations shown in this document.]
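Description:
P-Ef1a-RPL22-3XHA-P2A-mCherry-T2A-Neo is a lentiviral transfer plasmid of about 10.4 kb built on a pLV backbone. It is designed to deliver an epitope-tagged human ribosomal protein into mammalian cells. In bacteria it replicates from a high-copy ColE1/pUC-type origin and is selected with ampicillin through the β-lactamase gene; an f1 origin is also present. Outside the viral region the backbone carries an SV40 promoter/EM7-driven bleomycin/Zeocin resistance cassette with an SV40 polyadenylation signal. Viral genomic RNA is transcribed from a CMV enhancer/promoter fused to a truncated HIV-1 5' LTR. This is followed by the Ψ packaging signal with a partial gag sequence, the Rev response element for Rev-dependent nuclear export, and the cPPT/CTS. A WPRE lies downstream of the payload to boost transcript expression, followed by a second truncated LTR and a bGH polyadenylation signal.

The payload is a single open reading frame driven by the EF-1α core promoter. It begins with human RPL22 (no mutations recorded) fused to a triple HA tag. According to the construct name, a P2A peptide, mCherry, a T2A peptide and the neomycin phosphotransferase gene follow, although the 2A elements are not annotated individually in the feature table. The self-cleaving 2A sequences should yield three separate proteins from one transcript: HA-tagged RPL22, which incorporates into ribosomes; free mCherry, which marks transduced cells; and NeoR, which allows G418 selection. The catalogue purpose calls RPL22 "HA and mCherry tagged", but the P2A in the name implies that mCherry is co-expressed rather than fused. The associated publication title points to cell type-specific gene expression profiling in stem cell-derived neural cultures. An HA-tagged ribosomal protein would suit immunoprecipitation of ribosome-bound mRNA from the transduced population, though the record does not describe the method itself.
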