Addgene plasmid #170321: P-Ef1a-RPL22-3XHA-P2A-mCherry-T2A-Neo
Purpose: Expresses HA and mCherry tagged RPL22, neomycin resistance
Depositing lab: Hemali Phatnani. Depositing organization: New York Genome Center. Publication: Cell Type-Specific In Vitro Gene Expression Profiling of Stem Cell-Derived Neural Models. Gregory JA, Hoelzli E, Abdelaal R, Braine C, Cuevas M, Halpern M, Barretto N, Schrode N, Akbalik G, Kang K, Cheng E, Bowles K, Lotz S, Goderie S, Karch CM, Temple S, Goate A, Brennand KJ, Phatnani H. Cells. 2020 Jun 5;9(6). pii: cells9061406. doi: 10.3390/cells9061406. PubMed 32516938.
Backbone
  Vector backbone: pLV
  Vector type: Lentiviral
Growth in bacteria
  Bacterial resistance: Ampicillin, 100 μg/mL
  Growth temperature: 30°C
  Growth strain: NEB Stable
  Copy number: Unknown
Gene/Insert
  Gene/Insert name: RPL22
  Species: H. sapiens (human)
  Mutation: None
  Entrez Gene: RPL22 (a.k.a. EAP, HBP15, HBP15/L22, L22)
  Cloning method: Restriction Enzyme; 5′ cloning site Unknown (unknown if destroyed); 3′ cloning site Unknown (unknown if destroyed)
Terms and licenses: Academic/Nonprofit Terms; Industry Terms: Not Available to Industry
How to cite: P-Ef1a-RPL22-3XHA-P2A-mCherry-T2A-Neo was a gift from Hemali Phatnani (Addgene plasmid # 170321 ; http://n2t.net/addgene:170321 ; RRID:Addgene_170321)
